>Addgene plasmid #154128 | poLuc1 | depositor full sequence | sequence record 300360 | poLuc1 sequence 6539 bps
ATTCGCGGCCGCTTCTAGAGTCCCTATCAGTGATAGAGATTGACATCCCTATCAGTGATAGAGATACTGA
GCACTACTAGAGAAAGAGGAGAAATACTAGATGAAAAACATAAATGCCGACGACACATACAGAATAATTA
ATAAAATTAAAGCTTGTAGAAGCAATAATGATATTAATCAATGCTTATCTGATATGACTAAAATGGTACA
TTGTGAATATTATTTACTCGCGATCATTTATCCTCATTCTATGGTTAAATCTGATATTTCAATCCTAGAT
AATTACCCTAAAAAATGGAGGCAATATTATGATGACGCTAATTTAATAAAATATGATCCTATAGTAGATT
ATTCTAACTCCAATCATTCACCAATTAATTGGAATATATTTGAAAACAATGCTGTAAATAAAAAATCTCC
AAATGTAATTAAAGAAGCGAAAACATCAGGTCTTATCACTGGGTTTAGTTTCCCTATTCATACGGCTAAC
AATGGCTTCGGAATGCTTAGTTTTGCACATTCAGAAAAAGACAACTATATAGATAGTTTATTTTTACATG
CGTGTATGAACATACCATTAATTGTTCCTTCTCTAGTTGATAATTATCGAAAAATAAATATAGCAAATAA
TAAATCAAACAACGATTTAACCAAAAGAGAAAAAGAATGTTTAGCGTGGGCATGCGAAGGAAAAAGCTCT
TGGGATATTTCAAAAATATTAGGTTGCAGTGAGCGTACTGTCACTTTCCATTTAACCAATGCGCAAATGA
AACTCAATACAACAAACCGCTGCCAAAGTATTTCTAAAGCAATTTTAACAGGAGCAATTGATTGCCCATA
CTTTAAAAATTAATAACACTGATAGTGCTAGTGTAGATCACTACTAGAGCCAGGCATCAAATAAAACGAA
AGGCTCAGTCGAAAGACTGGGCCTTTCGTTTTATCTGTTGTTTGTCGGTGAACGCTCTCTACTAGAGTCA
CACTGGCTCACCTTCGGGTGGGCCTTTCTGCGTTTATATACTAGAGACCTGTAGGATCGTACAGGTTTAC
GCAAGAAAATGGTTTGTTATAGTCGAATAAACTATATCTGTTATTTTTTCCAACCACAGATCTATGGAAG
ACGCCAAAAACATAAAGAAAGGCCCGGCGCCATTCTATCCGCTAGAGGATGGAACCGCTGGAGAGCAACT
GCATAAGGCTATGAAGAGATACGCCCTGGTTCCTGGAACAATTGCTTTTACAGATGCACATATCGAGGTG
AACATCACGTACGCGGAATACTTCGAAATGTCCGTTCGGTTGGCAGAAGCTATGAAACGATATGGGCTGA
ATACAAATCACAGAATCGTCGTATGCAGTGAAAACTCTCTTCAATTCTTTATGCCGGTGTTGGGCGCGTT
ATTTATCGGAGTTGCAGTTGCGCCCGCGAACGACATTTATAATGAACGTGAATTGCTCAACAGTATGAAC
ATTTCGCAGCCTACCGTAGTGTTTGTTTCCAAAAAGGGGTTGCAAAAAATTTTGAACGTGCAAAAAAAAT
TACCAATAATCCAGAAAATTATTATCATGGATTCTAAAACGGATTACCAGGGATTTCAGTCGATGTACAC
GTTCGTCACATCTCATCTACCTCCCGGTTTTAATGAATACGATTTTGTACCAGAGTCCTTTGATCGTGAC
AAAACAATTGCACTGATAATGAACTCCTCTGGATCTACTGGGTTACCTAAGGGTGTGGCCCTTCCGCATA
GAACTGCCTGCGTCAGATTCTCGCATGCCAGAGATCCTATTTTTGGCAATCAAATCATTCCGGATACTGC
GATTTTAAGTGTTGTTCCATTCCATCACGGTTTTGGAATGTTTACTACACTCGGATATTTGATATGTGGA
TTTCGAGTCGTCTTAATGTATAGATTTGAAGAAGAGCTGTTTTTACGATCCCTTCAGGATTACAAAATTC
AAAGTGCGTTGCTAGTACCAACCCTATTTTCATTCTTCGCCAAAAGCACTCTGATTGACAAATACGATTT
ATCTAATTTACACGAAATTGCTTCTGGGGGCGCACCTCTTTCGAAAGAAGTCGGGGAAGCGGTTGCAAAA
CGCTTCCATCTTCCAGGGATACGACAAGGATATGGGCTCACTGAGACTACATCAGCTATTCTGATTACAC
CCGAGGGGGATGATAAACCGGGCGCGGTCGGTAAAGTTGTTCCATTTTTTGAAGCGAAGGTTGTGGATCT
GGATACCGGGAAAACGCTGGGCGTTAATCAGAGAGGCGAATTATGTGTCAGAGGACCTATGATTATGTCC
GGTTATGTAAACAATCCGGAAGCGACCAACGCCTTGATTGACAAGGATGGATGGCTACATTCTGGAGACA
TAGCTTACTGGGACGAAGACGAACACTTCTTCATAGTTGACCGCTTGAAGTCTTTAATTAAATACAAAGG
ATACCAGGTGGCCCCCGCTGAATTGGAGTCGATATTGTTACAACACCCCAACATCTTCGACGCGGGCGTG
GCAGGTCTTCCCGACGATGACGCCGGTGAACTTCCCGCCGCCGTTGTTGTTTTGGAGCACGGAAAGACGA
TGACGGAAAAAGAGATCGTGGATTACGTCGCCAGTCAAGTAACAACCGCCAAAAAGTTGCGCGGAGGAGT
TGTGTTTGTGGACGAAGTACCGAAAGGTCTTACCGGAAAACTCGACGCAAGAAAAATCAGAGAGATCCTC
ATAAAGGCCAAGAAGGGCGGAAAGTCCAAATTGTAAGTCGACCGGCTGCTAACAAAGCCCGCGGCCGCTG
AAGATCGATCTCGACGAGTGAGAGAAGATTTTCAGCCTGATACAGATTAAATCAGAACGCAGAAGCGGTC
TGATAAAACAGAATTTGCCTGGCGGCAGTAGCGCGGTGGTCCCACCTGACCCCATGCCGAACTCAGAAGT
GAAACGCCGTAGCGCCGATGGTAGTGTGGGGTCACCCCATGCGAGAGTAGGGAACTGCCAGGCATCAAAT
AAAACGAAAGGCTCAGTCGAAAGACTGGGCCTTTCGTTTTATCTGTTGTTTGTCGGTGAACGCTCTCCTG
AGTAGGACAAATCCGCCGGGAGCGGATTTGAACGTTGCGAAGCAACGGCCCGGAGGGTGGCGGGCAGGAC
GCCCGCCATAAACTGCCAGGCATCAAATTAAGCAGAAGGCCATCCTGACGGATGGCCTTTTTGCGTTTCT
ACACTCGAGGATCTCTTTCCTTTCCATCAAAAAAATATTGATGAAATGAGCTGTGGGGCGTTATTTAGGT
TTTTTCTTCTTTCGAAAAAATCTTTCTTTATGAAGTTAAAAGCTATGTATTCAATAGCATATTTTGAATA
TGGACATAGAATAGTGCTTATCACTATTGCATATAGCATCTTATCTGACACAAGGAAATAATACCCTTCG
CTGTTTTTTGTTATAAGGTATATATATATAAGTGTGCAGTACAGGCCAAATAAAATATTTTTTATGTAGT
ATCTTAAATCCCGCAAGAGGCCCGGCAGTACCGGCATAACCAAGCCTATGCCTACAGCATCCAGGGTGAC
GGTGCCGAGGATGACGATGAGCGCATTGTTAGATTTCATACACGGTGCCTGACTGCGTTAGCAATTTAAC
TGTGATAAACTACCGCATTAAAGCTTATCGATGATAAGCTGTCAAACATGAGAATTACAACTTATATCGT
ATGGGGCTGACTTCAGGTGCTACATTTGAAGAGATAAATTGCACTGAAATCTAGAAATATTTTATCTGAT
TAATAAGATGATCTTCTTGAGATCGTTTTGGTCTGCGCGTAATCTCTTGCTCTGAAAACGAAAAAACCGC
CTTGCAGGGCGGTTTTTCGAAGGTTCTCTGAGCTACCAACTCTTTGAACCGAGGTAACTGGCTTGGAGGA
GCGCAGTCACCAAAACTTGTCCTTTCAGTTTAGCCTTAACCGGCGCATGACTTCAAGACTAACTCCTCTA
AATCAATTACCAGTGGCTGCTGCCAGTGGTGCTTTTGCATGTCTTTCCGGGTTGGACTCAAGACGATAGT
TACCGGATAAGGCGCAGCGGTCGGACTGAACGGGGGGTTCGTGCATACAGTCCAGCTTGGAGCGAACTGC
CTACCCGGAACTGAGTGTCAGGCGTGGAATGAGACAAACGCGGCCATAACAGCGGAATGACACCGGTAAA
CCGAAAGGCAGGAACAGGAGAGCGCACGAGGGAGCCGCCAGGGGGAAACGCCTGGTATCTTTATAGTCCT
GTCGGGTTTCGCCACCACTGATTTGAGCGTCAGATTTCGTGATGCTTGTCAGGGGGGCGGAGCCTATGGA
AAAACGGCTTTGCCGCGGCCCTCTCACTTCCCTGTTAAGTATCTTCCTGGCATCTTCCAGGAAATCTCCG
CCCCGTTCGTAAGCCATTTCCGCTCGCCGCAGTCGAACGACCGAGCGTAGCGAGTCAGTGAGCGAGGAAG
CGGAATATATCCTGTATCACATATTCTGCTGACGCACCGGTGCAGCCTTTTTTCTCCTGCCACATGAAGC
ACTTCACTGACACCCTCATCAGTGCCAACATAGTAAGCCAGTATACACTCCGCTAGCGCTGATGTCCGGC
GGTGCTTTTGCCGTTACGCACCACCCCGTCAGTAGCTGAACAGGAGGGACAGAGCTTTATGCTTGTAAAC
CGTTTTGTGAAAAAATTTTTAAAATAAAAAAGGGGACCTCTAGGGTCCCCAATTAATTAGTAATATAATC
TATTAAAGGTCATTCAAAAGGTCATCCACCGGATCAATTCCCCTGCTCGCGCAGGCTGGGTGCCAAGCTC
TCGGGTAACATCAAGGCCCGATCCTTGGAGCCCTTGCCCTCCCGCACGATGATCGTGCCGTGATCGAAAA
TCCAGATCCTTGACCCGCATTTGCAAACCCTCACTGATCCGCATGGGGCCCCCGTTCCATACAGAAGCTG
GGCGAACAAACGATGCTCGCCTTCCAGAAAACCGAGGATGCGAACCACTTCATCCGGGGTCAGCACCACC
GGCAAGCGCCGCGACGGCCGAGGTCTTCCGATCTCCTGAAGCCAGGGCAGATCCGTGCACAGCACCTTGC
CGTAGAAGAACAGCAAGGCCGCCAATGCCTGACGATGCGTGGAGACCGAAACCTTGCGCTCGTTCGCCAG
CCAGGACAGAAATGCCTCGACTTCGCTGCTGCCCAAGGTTGCCGGGTGACGCACACCGTGGAAACGGATG
AAGGCACGAACCCAGTGGACATAAGCCTGTTCGGTTCGTAAGCTGTAATGCAAGTAGCGTATGCGCTCAC
GCAACTGGTCCAGAACCTTGACCGAACGCAGCGGTGGTAACGGCGCAGTGGCGGTTTTCATGGCTTGTTA
TGACTGTTTTTTTGGGGTACAGTCTATGCCTCGGGCATCCAAGCAGCAAGCGCGTTACGCCGTGGGTCGA
TGTTTGATGTTATGGAGCAGCAACGATGTTACGCAGCAGGGCAGTCGCCCTAAAACAAAGTTAAACATCA
TGAGGGAAGCGGTGATCGCCGAAGTATCGACTCAACTATCAGAGGTAGTTGGCGTCATCGAGCGCCATCT
CGAACCGACGTTGCTGGCCGTACATTTGTACGGCTCCGCAGTGGATGGCGGCCTGAAGCCACACAGTGAT
ATTGATTTGCTGGTTACGGTGACCGTAAGGCTTGATGAAACAACGCGGCGAGCTTTGATCAACGACCTTT
TGGAAACTTCGGCTTCCCCTGGAGAGAGCGAGATTCTCCGCGCTGTAGAAGTCACCATTGTTGTGCACGA
CGACATCATTCCGTGGCGTTATCCAGCTAAGCGCGAACTGCAATTTGGAGAATGGCAGCGCAATGACATT
CTTGCAGGTATCTTCGAGCCAGCCACGATCGACATTGATCTGGCTATCTTGCTGACAAAAGCAAGAGAAC
ATAGCGTTGCCTTGGTAGGTCCAGCGGCGGAGGAACTCTTTGATCCGGTTCCTGAACAGGATCTATTTGA
GGCGCTAAATGAAACCTTAACGCTATGGAACTCGCCGCCCGACTGGGCTGGCGATGAGCGAAATGTAGTG
CTTACGTTGTCCCGCATTTGGTACAGCGCAGTAACCGGCAAAATCGCGCCGAAGGATGTCGCTGCCGACT
GGGCAATGGAGCGCCTGCCGGCCCAGTATCAGCCCGTCATACTTGAAGCTAGACAGGCTTATCTTGGACA
AGAAGAAGATCGCTTGGCCTCGCGCGCAGATCAGTTGGAAGAATTTGTCCACTACGTGAAAGGCGAGATC
ACCAAGGTAGTCGGCAAATAATGTCTAACAATTCGTTCAAGCCGACGCCGCTTCGCGGCGCGGCTTAACT
CAAGCGTTAGATGCACTAAGCACATAATTGCTCACAGCCAAACTATCAGGTCAAGTCTGCTTTTATTATT
TTTAAGCGTGCATAATAAGCCCTACACAAATTGGGAGATATATCATGAAAGGCTGGCTTTTTCTTGTTAT
CGCAATAGTTGGCGAAGTAATCGCAACAT
Features (pLannotate 1.2.2; 21 found; start..end, strand, type, name):
      1..20      +  misc_feature   BioBrick prefix (fragment): BioBrick prefix for parts that do not start with "ATG"
     21..39      +  protein_bind   tet operator: tetO; bacterial operator O2 for the tetR and tetA genes tetracycline repressor TetR
     45..64      +  promoter       H1-2O2 promoter (fragment): doxycycline-inducible variant of the human H1 RNA promoter (Henriksen et al., 2007)
    101..850     +  CDS            luxR: LUXR_ALIFS - Experimental evidence at protein level: Swiss-Prot protein existence level 1. Transcriptional activator of the bioluminescence operon. Binds to the OHHL autoinducer. From Aliivibrio fischeri (Vibrio fischeri).
    898..969     +  terminator     rrnB T1 terminator: transcription terminator T1 from the E. coli rrnB gene
    985..1012    +  terminator     T7Te terminator: phage T7 early transcription terminator
   1114..2763    +  CDS            LUCI_PHOPY: Experimental evidence at protein level: Swiss-Prot protein existence level 1. Produces green light with a wavelength of 562 nm. From Photinus pyralis (Common eastern firefly) (Lampyris pyralis).
   2775..2791    +  CDS            SET1 (fragment): solubility-enhancement tag derived from T7 phage gene 10B
   2887..3002    +  ncRNA          5S rRNA: Accession: RF00001 - 5S ribosomal RNA
   3006..3092    +  terminator     rrnB T1 terminator: Escherichia coli rrnB; transcription terminator T1 from the E. coli rrnB gene
   3184..3211    +  terminator     rrnB T2 terminator: transcription terminator T2 from the E. coli rrnB gene
   3274..3507    -  CDS            imm (fragment): IMM1_ECOLX - Protein predicted: Swiss-Prot protein existence level 4. This protein is able to protect a cell, which harbors the plasmid ColE1 encoding colicin E1, against colicin E1. From Escherichia coli.
   3508..3609    -  CDS            TcR (fragment): tetracycline efflux protein; tet; confers resistance to tetracycline
   3657..3685    -  promoter       tet promoter: E. coli promoter for tetracycline efflux protein gene
   3797..4342    +  rep_origin     p15A ori: Plasmids containing the medium-copy-number p15A origin of replication can be propagated in E. coli cells that contain a second plasmid with the ColE1 origin.
   4430..4485    +  rep_origin     RSF ori (fragment): Plasmids containing the RSF 1030 origin of replication can be propagated in E. coli cells that contain additional plasmids with compatible origins.
   4604..4672    -  mobile_element IS1 (fragment): prokaryotic transposable element IS1
   4803..5381    -  CDS            int (fragment): INT2_ECOLX - Protein inferred from homology: Swiss-Prot protein existence level 3. Putative integrase believed to be involved in the insertion of antibiotic resistance genes into plasmids and transposons. From Escherichia coli.
   5467..5523    +  CDS            GmR (fragment): gentamycin acetyltransferase; aacC1; confers resistance to gentamycin
   5530..6321    +  CDS            SmR: aminoglycoside adenylyltransferase (Murphy, 1985); aadA; confers resistance to spectinomycin and streptomycin
   6485..6538    +  CDS            qacE (fragment): QACE_ECOLX - Protein inferred from homology: Swiss-Prot protein existence level 3. Multidrug exporter. Is implicated for the resistance to bacteriocidal quaternary ammonium compounds. From Escherichia coli.
