>Addgene plasmid #154128 | poLuc1 | addgene full sequence | sequence record 307530 | Addgene NGS Result
TCCCTATCAGTGATAGAGATTGACATCCCTATCAGTGATAGAGATACTGAGCACTACTAGAGAAAGAGGA
GAAATACTAGATGAAAAACATAAATGCCGACGACACATACAGAATAATTAATAAAATTAAAGCTTGTAGA
AGCAATAATGATATTAATCAATGCTTATCTGATATGACTAAAATGGTACATTGTGAATATTATTTACTCG
CGATCATTTATCCTCATTCTATGGTTAAATCTGATATTTCAATCCTAGATAATTACCCTAAAAAATGGAG
GCAATATTATGATGACGCTAATTTAATAAAATATGATCCTATAGTAGATTATTCTAACTCCAATCATTCA
CCAATTAATTGGAATATATTTGAAAACAATGCTGTAAATAAAAAATCTCCAAATGTAATTAAAGAAGCGA
AAACATCAGGTCTTATCACTGGGTTTAGTTTCCCTATTCATACGGCTAACAATGGCTTCGGAATGCTTAG
TTTTGCACATTCAGAAAAAGACAACTATATAGATAGTTTATTTTTACATGCGTGTATGAACATACCATTA
ATTGTTCCTTCTCTAGTTGATAATTATCGAAAAATAAATATAGCAAATAATAAATCAAACAACGATTTAA
CCAAAAGAGAAAAAGAATGTTTAGCGTGGGCATGCGAAGGAAAAAGCTCTTGGGATATTTCAAAAATATT
AGGTTGCAGTGAGCGTACTGTCACTTTCCATTTAACCAATGCGCAAATGAAACTCAATACAACAAACCGC
TGCCAAAGTATTTCTAAAGCAATTTTAACAGGAGCAATTGATTGCCCATACTTTAAAAATTAATAACACT
GATAGTGCTAGTGTAGATCACTACTAGAGCCAGGCATCAAATAAAACGAAAGGCTCAGTCGAAAGACTGG
GCCTTTCGTTTTATCTGTTGTTTGTCGGTGAACGCTCTCTACTAGAGTCACACTGGCTCACCTTCGGGTG
GGCCTTTCTGCGTTTATATACTAGAGACCTGTAGGATCGTACAGGTTTACGCAAGAAAATGGTTTGTTAT
AGTCGAATAAACTATATCTGTTATTTTTTCCAACCACAGATCTATGGAAGACGCCAAAAACATAAAGAAA
GGCCCGGCGCCATTCTATCCTCTAGAGGATGGAACCGCTGGAGAGCAACTGCATAAGGCTATGAAGAGAT
ACGCCCTGGTTCCTGGAACAATTGCTTTTACAGATGCACATATCGAGGTGAACATCACGTACGCGGAATA
CTTCGAAATGTCCGTTCGGTTGGCAGAAGCTATGAAACGATATGGGCTGAATACAAATCACAGAATCGTC
GTATGCAGTGAAAACTCTCTTCAATTCTTTATGCCGGTGTTGGGCGCGTTATTTATCGGAGTTGCAGTTG
CGCCCGCGAACGACATTTATAATGAACGTGAATTGCTCAACAGTATGAACATTTCGCAGCCTACCGTAGT
GTTTGTTTCCAAAAAGGGGTTGCAAAAAATTTTGAACGTGCAAAAAAAATTACCAATAATCCAGAAAATT
ATTATCATGGATTCTAAAACGGATTACCAGGGATTTCAGTCGATGTACACGTTCGTCACATCTCATCTAC
CTCCCGGTTTTAATGAATACGATTTTGTACCAGAGTCCTTTGATCGTGACAAAACAATTGCACTGATAAT
GAATTCCTCTGGATCTACTGGGTTACCTAAGGGTGTGGCCCTTCCGCATAGAACTGCCTGCGTCAGATTC
TCGCATGCCAGAGATCCTATTTTTGGCAATCAAATCATTCCGGATACTGCGATTTTAAGTGTTGTTCCAT
TCCATCACGGTTTTGGAATGTTTACTACACTCGGATATTTGATATGTGGATTTCGAGTCGTCTTAATGTA
TAGATTTGAAGAAGAGCTGTTTTTACGATCCCTTCAGGATTACAAAATTCAAAGTGCGTTGCTAGTACCA
ACCCTATTTTCATTCTTCGCCAAAAGCACTCTGATTGACAAATACGATTTATCTAATTTACACGAAATTG
CTTCTGGGGGCGCACCTCTTTCGAAAGAAGTCGGGGAAGCGGTTGCAAAACGCTTCCATCTTCCAGGGAT
ACGACAAGGATATGGGCTCACTGAGACTACATCAGCTATTCTGATTACACCCGAGGGGGATGATAAACCG
GGCGCGGTCGGTAAAGTTGTTCCATTTTTTGAAGCGAAGGTTGTGGATCTGGATACCGGGAAAACGCTGG
GCGTTAATCAGAGAGGCGAATTATGTGTCAGAGGACCTATGATTATGTCCGGTTATGTAAACAATCCGGA
AGCGACCAACGCCTTGATTGACAAGGATGGATGGCTACATTCTGGAGACATAGCTTACTGGGACGAAGAC
GAACACTTCTTCATAGTTGACCGCTTGAAGTCTTTAATTAAATACAAAGGATATCAGGTGGCCCCCGCTG
AATTGGAATCGATATTGTTACAACACCCCAACATCTTCGACGCGGGCGTGGCAGGTCTTCCCGACGATGA
CGCCGGTGAACTTCCCGCCGCCGTTGTTGTTTTGGAGCACGGAAAGACGATGACGGAAAAAGAGATCGTG
GATTACGTCGCCAGTCAAGTAACAACCGCGAAAAAGTTGCGCGGAGGAGTTGTGTTTGTGGACGAAGTAC
CGAAAGGTCTTACCGGAAAACTCGACGCAAGAAAAATCAGAGAGATCCTCATAAAGGCCAAGAAGGGCGG
AAAGTCCAAATTGTAAGTCGACGGGCATAAATAGGTTTAATTTTGCTACGGGGGCGTTATTTAGGTTTTT
TCTTCTTTCGAAAAAATCTTTCTTTATGAAGTTAAAAGCTATGTATTCAATAGCATATTTTGAATATGGA
CATAGAATAGTGCTTATCACTATTGCATATAGCATCTTATCTGACACAAGGAAATAATACCCTTCGCTGT
TTTTTGTTATAAGGTATATATATATAAGTGTGCAGTACAGGCCAAATAAAATATTTTTTATGTAGTATCT
TAAATCCCGCAAGAGGCCCGGCAGTACCGGCATAACCAAGCCTATGCCTACAGCATCCAGGGTGACGGTG
CCGAGGATGACGATGAGCGCATTGTTAGATTTCATACACGGTGCCTGACTGCGTTAGCAATTTAACTGTG
ATAAACTACCGCATTAAAGCTTATCGATGATAAGCTGTCAAACATGAGAATTACGACTTATATCGTATGG
GGCTGACTTCAGGTGCTACATTTGAAGAGATAAATTGCACTGAAATCTAGAAATATTTTATCTGATTAAT
AAGATGATCTTCTTGAGATCGTTTTGGTCTGCGCGTAATCTCTTGCTCTGAAAACGAAAAAACCGCCTTG
CAGGGCGGTTTTTCGAAGGTTCTCTGAGCTACCAACTCTTTGAACCGAGGTAACTGGCTTGGAGGAGCGC
AGTCACCAAAACTTGTCCTTTCAGTTTAGCCTTAACCGGCGCATGACTTCAAGACTAACTCCTCTAAATC
AATTACCAGTGGCTGCTGCCAGTGGTGCTTTTGCATGTCTTTCCGGGTTGGACTCAAGACGATAGTTACC
GGATAAGGCGCAGCGGTCGGACTGAACGGGGGGTTCGTGCATACAGTCCAGCTTGGAGCGAACTGCCTAC
CCGGAACTGAGTGTCAGGCGTGGAATGAGACAAACGCGGCCATAACAGCGGAATGACACCGGTAAACCGA
AAGGCAGGAACAGGAGAGCGCACGAGGGAGCCGCCAGGGGGAAACGCCTGGTATCTTTATAGTCCTGTCG
GGTTTCGCCACCACTGATTTGAGCGTCAGATTTCGTGATGCTTGTCAGGGGGGCGGAGCCTATGGAAAAA
CGGCTTTGCCGCGGCCCTCTCACTTCCCTGTTAAGTATCTTCCTGGCATCTTCCAGGAAATCTCCGCCCC
GTTCGTAAGCCATTTCCGCTCGCCGCAGTCGAACGACCGAGCGTAGCGAGTCAGTGAGCGAGGAAGCGGA
ATATATCCTGTATCACATATTCTGCTGACGCACCGGTGCAGCCTTTTTTCTCCTGCCACATGAAGCACTT
CACTGACACCCTCATCAGTGCCAACATAGTAAGCCAGTATACACTCCGCTAGCGCTGATGTCCGGCGGTG
CTTTTGCCGTTACGCACCACCCCGTCAGTAGCTGAACAGGAGGGACAGAGCTTTATGCTTGTAAACCGTT
TTGTGAAAAAATTTTTAAAATAAAAAAGGGGACCTCTAGGGTCCCCAATTAATTAGTAATATAATCTATT
AAAGGTCATTCAAAAGGTCATCCACCGGATCAATTCCCCTGCTCGCGCAGGCTGGGTGCCAAGCTCTCGG
GTAACATCAAGGCCCGATCCTTGGAGCCCTTGCCCTCCCGCACGATGATCGTGCCGTGATCGAAATCCAG
ATCCTTGACCCGCAGTTGCAAACCCTCACTGATCCGCATGGGGCCCCCGTTCCATACAGAAGCTGGGCGA
ACAAACGATGCTCGCCTTCCAGAAAACCGAGGATGCGAACCACTTCATCCGGGGTCAGCACCACCGGCAA
GCGCCGCGACGGCCGAGGTCTTCCGATCTCCTGAAGCCAGGGCAGATCCGTGCACAGCACCTTGCCGTAG
AAGAACAGCAAGGCCGCCAATGCCTGACGATGCGTGGAGACCGAAACCTTGCGCTCGTTCGCCAGCCAGG
ACAGAAATGCCTCGACTTCGCTGCTGCCCAAGGTTGCCGGGTGACGCACACCGTGGAAACGGATGAAGGC
ACGAACCCAGTGGACATAAGCCTGTTCGGTTCGTAAGCTGTAATGCAAGTAGCGTATGCGCTCACGCAAC
TGGTCCAGAACCTTGACCGAACGCAGCGGTGGTAACGGCGCAGTGGCGGTTTTCATGGCTTGTTATGACT
GTTTTTTTGGGGTACAGTCTATGCCTCGGGCATCCAAGCAGCAAGCGCGTTACGCCGTGGGTCGATGTTT
GATGTTATGGAGCAGCAACGATGTTACGCAGCAGGGCAGTCGCCCTAAAACAAAGTTAAACATCATGAGG
GAAGCGGTGATCGCCGAAGTATCGACTCAACTATCAGAGGTAGTTGGCGTCATCGAGCGCCATCTCGAAC
CGACGTTGCTGGCCGTACATTTGTACGGCTCCGCAGTGGATGGCGGCCTGAAGCCACACAGTGATATTGA
TTTGCTGGTTACGGTGACCGTAAGGCTTGATGAAACAACGCGGCGAGCTTTGATCAACGACCTTTTGGAA
ACTTCGGCTTCCCCTGGAGAGAGCGAGATTCTCCGCGCTGTAGAAGTCACCATTGTTGTGCACGACGACA
TCATTCCGTGGCGTTATCCAGCTAAGCGCGAACTGCAATTTGGAGAATGGCAGCGCAATGACATTCTTGC
AGGTATCTTCGAGCCAGCCACGATCGACATTGATCTGGCTATCTTGCTGACAAAAGCAAGAGAACATAGC
GTTGCCTTGGTAGGTCCAGCGGCGGAGGAACTCTTTGATCCGGTTCCTGAACAGGATCTATTTGAGGCGC
TAAATGAAACCTTAACGCTATGGAACTCGCCGCCCGACTGGGCTGGCGATGAGCGAAATGTAGTGCTTAC
GTTGTCCCGCATTTGGTACAGCGCAGTAACCGGCAAAATCGCGCCGAAGGATGTCGCTGCCGACTGGGCA
ATGGAGCGCCTGCCGGCCCAGTATCAGCCCGTCATACTTGAAGCTAGACAGGCTTATCTTGGACAAGAAG
AAGATCGCTTGGCCCCGCGCGCAGATCAGTTGGAAGAATTTGTCCACTACGTGAAAGGCGAGATCACCAA
GGTAGTCGGCAAATAATGTCTAACAATTCGTTCAAGCCGACGCCGCTTCGCGGCGCGGCTTAACTCAAGC
GTTAGATGCACTAAGCACATAATTGCTCACAGCCAAACTATCAGGTCAAGTCTGCTTTTATTATTTTTAA
GCGTGCATAATAAGCCCTACACAAATTGGGAGATATATCATGAAAGGCTGGCTTTTTCTTGTTATCGCAA
TAGTTGGCGAAGTAATCGCAACATATTCGCGGCCGCTTCTAGAG
Features (pLannotate 1.2.2; 18 found; start..end, strand, type, name):
      1..19      +  protein_bind   tet operator: tetO; bacterial operator O2 for the tetR and tetA genes tetracycline repressor TetR
     25..44      +  promoter       H1-2O2 promoter (fragment): doxycycline-inducible variant of the human H1 RNA promoter (Henriksen et al., 2007)
     81..830     +  CDS            luxR: LUXR_ALIFS - Experimental evidence at protein level: Swiss-Prot protein existence level 1. Transcriptional activator of the bioluminescence operon. Binds to the OHHL autoinducer. From Aliivibrio fischeri (Vibrio fischeri).
    878..949     +  terminator     rrnB T1 terminator: transcription terminator T1 from the E. coli rrnB gene
    965..992     +  terminator     T7Te terminator: phage T7 early transcription terminator
   1094..2743    +  CDS            LUCI_PHOPY: Experimental evidence at protein level: Swiss-Prot protein existence level 1. Produces green light with a wavelength of 562 nm. From Photinus pyralis (Common eastern firefly) (Lampyris pyralis).
   2711..3013    -  CDS            imm (fragment): IMM1_ECOLX - Protein predicted: Swiss-Prot protein existence level 4. This protein is able to protect a cell, which harbors the plasmid ColE1 encoding colicin E1, against colicin E1. From Escherichia coli.
   3014..3115    -  CDS            TcR (fragment): tetracycline efflux protein; tet; confers resistance to tetracycline
   3163..3191    -  promoter       tet promoter: E. coli promoter for tetracycline efflux protein gene
   3303..3848    +  rep_origin     p15A ori: Plasmids containing the medium-copy-number p15A origin of replication can be propagated in E. coli cells that contain a second plasmid with the ColE1 origin.
   3936..3991    +  rep_origin     RSF ori (fragment): Plasmids containing the RSF 1030 origin of replication can be propagated in E. coli cells that contain additional plasmids with compatible origins.
   4110..4178    -  mobile_element IS1 (fragment): prokaryotic transposable element IS1
   4309..4449    -  CDS            int (fragment): INT2_ECOLX - Protein inferred from homology: Swiss-Prot protein existence level 3. Putative integrase believed to be involved in the insertion of antibiotic resistance genes into plasmids and transposons. From Escherichia coli.
   4455..4886    -  CDS            int (fragment): INT2_ECOLX - Protein inferred from homology: Swiss-Prot protein existence level 3. Putative integrase believed to be involved in the insertion of antibiotic resistance genes into plasmids and transposons. From Escherichia coli.
   4972..5028    +  CDS            GmR (fragment): gentamycin acetyltransferase; aacC1; confers resistance to gentamycin
   5035..5826    +  CDS            SmR: aminoglycoside adenylyltransferase (Murphy, 1985); aadA; confers resistance to spectinomycin and streptomycin
   5990..6043    +  CDS            qacE (fragment): QACE_ECOLX - Protein inferred from homology: Swiss-Prot protein existence level 3. Multidrug exporter. Is implicated for the resistance to bacteriocidal quaternary ammonium compounds. From Escherichia coli.
   6045..6064    +  misc_feature   BioBrick prefix (fragment): BioBrick prefix for parts that do not start with "ATG"
