[The description below was written by a language model from this plasmid's Addgene catalogue record and pLannotate feature annotations shown in this document.]
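Description:
poLuc1 is a synthetic bacterial expression plasmid built to report on orthogonal translation in E. coli, expressing what the record calls an "orthogonal" firefly luciferase gene. It replicates from a p15A origin, which is compatible with ColE1-type plasmids and so allows co-maintenance with a second plasmid. The annotation describes p15A as medium copy, whereas the catalogue lists the plasmid as high copy. Selection is by spectinomycin through the aadA (SmR) aminoglycoside adenylyltransferase gene. That marker is flanked by remnants of its integron source (integrase, GmR and qacE fragments). Other backbone relics (TcR and colicin immunity fragments, a tet promoter, an IS1 fragment, a short RSF ori match) appear to be non-functional leftovers.

The payload has two parts. A luxR gene from Aliivibrio fischeri, encoding the acyl-homoserine-lactone-responsive transcriptional activator, lies downstream of a tet operator-containing promoter region and is closed by rrnB T1 and T7Te terminators. This is followed by the Photinus pyralis luciferase coding sequence. The promoter and ribosome-binding site immediately upstream of luciferase are not annotated. The presence of LuxR suggests autoinducer-dependent transcription, and "orthogonal" in this context generally means an altered Shine-Dalgarno sequence read only by engineered ribosomes, but the record does not state either point explicitly.

The two sequence records differ. The depositor's 6,539-nt sequence carries a 5S rRNA segment with rrnB T1 and T2 terminators after luciferase, while the 6,064-nt repository sequencing result lacks this region and splits the integrase fragment. The depositing laboratory indicated that the discrepancies do not affect function. The plasmid serves as a luminescent reporter for measuring the activity of orthogonal protein synthesis systems in bacterial cells.
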