Addgene plasmid #154128: poLuc1
Purpose: Expresses orthogonal firefly luciferase gene in bacterial cells
Depositing lab: Alexander Mankin. Depositing organization: University of Illinois at Chicago. Publication: A fully orthogonal system for protein synthesis in bacterial cells. Aleksashin NA, Szal T, d'Aquino AE, Jewett MC, Vazquez-Laslop N, Mankin AS. Nat Commun. 2020 Apr 20;11(1):1858. doi: 10.1038/s41467-020-15756-1. PubMed 32313034.
Backbone
  Vector backbone: Synthetic
  Backbone size w/o insert (bp): 4354
  Vector type: Bacterial Expression, Synthetic Biology
Growth in bacteria
  Bacterial resistance: Spectinomycin, 50 μg/mL
  Growth temperature: 37°C
  Growth strain: E. coli K12 JM109
  Copy number: High Copy
Gene/Insert
  Gene/Insert name: orthogonal firefly luciferase
  Species: Synthetic
  Insert size (bp): 2212
Terms and licenses: Academic/Nonprofit Terms; Industry Terms: Not Available to Industry
Depositor comments: Addgene QC NGS analysis identified multiple sequence discrepancies, relative to the sequence provided by the depositing laboratory. The depositing laboratory has indicated that these are not a concern for plasmid function.
How to cite: poLuc1 was a gift from Alexander Mankin (Addgene plasmid # 154128 ; http://n2t.net/addgene:154128 ; RRID:Addgene_154128)
